>Addgene plasmid #209395 | pGG-PM-TurboID | addgene full sequence | sequence record 418468 | Addgene NGS Result
GAAAACTCACGTTAAGGGATTTTGGTCATGAGATTATCAAAAAGGATCTTCACCTAGATCATCGGAAGAA
CGGCAACTAAGCTGCCGGGTTTGAAACACGGATGATCTCGCGGAGGGTAGCATGTTGATTGTAACGATGA
CAGAGCGTTGCTGCCTGTGATCAATTCGGGCACGAACCCAGTGGACATAAGCCTGTTCGGTTCGTAAGCT
GTAATGCAAGTAGCGTATGCGCTCACGCAACTGGTCCAGAACCTTGACCGAACGCAGCGGTGGTAACGGC
GCAGTGGCGGTTTTCATGGCTTGTTATGACTGTTTTTTTGGGGTACAGTCTATGCCTCGGGCATCCAAGC
AGCAAGCGCGTTACGCCGTGGGTCGATGTTTGATGTTATGGAGCAGCAACGATGTTACGCAGCAGGGCAG
TCGCCCTAAAACAAAGTTAAACATCATGGGGGAAGCGGTGATCGCCGAAGTATCGACTCAACTATCAGAG
GTAGTTGGCGTCATCGAGCGCCATCTCGAACCGACGTTGCTGGCCGTACATTTGTACGGCTCCGCAGTGG
ATGGCGGCCTGAAGCCACACAGTGATATTGATTTGCTGGTTACGGTGACCGTAAGGCTTGATGAAACAAC
GCGGCGAGCTTTGATCAACGACCTTTTGGAAACTTCGGCTTCCCCTGGAGAGAGCGAGATTCTCCGCGCT
GTAGAAGTCACCATTGTTGTGCACGACGACATCATTCCGTGGCGTTATCCAGCTAAGCGCGAACTGCAAT
TTGGAGAATGGCAGCGCAATGACATTCTTGCAGGTATCTTCGAGCCAGCCACGATCGACATTGATCTGGC
TATCTTGCTGACAAAAGCAAGAGAACATAGCGTTGCCTTGGTAGGTCCAGCGGCGGAGGAACTCTTTGAT
CCGGTTCCTGAACAGGATCTATTTGAGGCGCTAAATGAAACCTTAACGCTATGGAACTCGCCGCCCGACT
GGGCTGGCGATGAGCGAAATGTAGTGCTTACGTTGTCCCGCATTTGGTACAGCGCAGTAACCGGCAAAAT
CGCGCCGAAGGATGTCGCTGCCGACTGGGCAATGGAGCGCCTGCCGGCCCAGTATCAGCCCGTCATACTT
GAAGCTAGACAGGCTTATCTTGGACAAGAAGAAGATCGCTTGGCCTCGCGCGCAGATCAGTTGGAAGAAT
TTGTCCACTACGTGAAAGGCGAGATCACCAAGGTAGTCGGCAAATAATGTCTAGCTAGAAATTCGTTCAA
GCCGACGCCGCTTCGCGGCGCGGCTTAACTCAAGCGTTAGATGCACTAAGCACATAATTGCTCACAGCCA
AACTATCAGGTCAAGTCTGCTTTTATTATTTTTAAGCGTGCATAATAAGCCCTACACAAATTGGGAGATA
TATCATGCATGACCAAAATCCCTTAACGTGAGTTTTCGTTCCACTGAGCGTCAGACCCCGTAGAAAAGAT
CAAAGGATCTTCTGCCATTTTTGGGGTGAGGCCGTTCGCGGCCGAGGGGCGCAGCCCCTGGGGGGATGGG
AGCTCGGTGCCTTGATGTGGGCGCCGGCGGTCGAGTGGCGACGGCGCGGCTTGTCCGCGCCCTGGTAGAT
TGCCTGGCCGTAGGCCAGCCATTTTTGAGCGGCCAGCGGCCGCGATAGGCCGACGCGAAGCGGCGGGGCG
TAGGGAGCGCAGCGACCGAAGGGTAGGCGCTTTTTGCAGCTCTTCGGCTGTGCGCTGGCCAGACAGTTAT
GCACAGGCCAGGCGGGTTTTAAGAGTTTTAATAAGTTTTAAAGAGTTTTAGGCGGAAAAATCGCCTTTTT
TCTCTTTTATATCAGTCACTTACATGTGTGACCGGTTCCCAATGTACGGCTTTGGGTTCCCAATGTACGG
GTTCCGGTTCCCAATGTACGGCTTTGGGTTCCCAATGTACGTGCTATCCACAGGAAAGAAGCTTTTTCGA
CCTTTTTCCCCTGCTAGGGCAATTTGCCCTAGCATCTGCTCCGTACATTAGGAACCGGCGGATGCTTCGC
CCTCGATCAGGTTGCGGTAGCGCATGACTAGGATCGGGCCAGCCTGCCCCGCCTCCTCCTTCAAATCGTA
CTCCGGCAGGTCATTTGACCCGATCAGCTTGCGCACGGTGAAACAGAACTTCTTGAACTCTCCGGCGCTG
CCACTGCGTTCGTAGATCGTCTTGAACAACCATCTGGCTTCTGCCTTGCCTGCGGCGCGGCGTGCCAGGC
GGTAGAGAAAACGGCCGATGCCGGGATCGATCAAAAAGTAATCGGGGTGAACCGTCAGCACGTCCGGGTT
CTTGCCTTCTGTGATCTCGCGGTACATCCAATCAGCTAGCTCGATCTCGATGTACTCCGGCCGCCCGGTT
TCGCTCTTTACGATCTTGTAGCGGCTAATCAAGGCTTCACCCTCGGATACCGTCACCAGGCGGCCGTTCT
TGGCCTTCTTCGTACGCTGCATGGCAACGTGCGTGGTGTTTAACCGAATGCAGGTTTCTACCAGGTCGTC
TTTCTGCTTTCCGCCATCGGCTCGCCGGCAGAACTTGAGTACGTCCGCAACGTGTGGACGGAACACGCGG
CCGGGCTTGTCTCCCTTCCCTTCCCGGTATCGGTTCATGGATTCGGTTAGATGGGAAACCGCCATCAGTA
CCAGGTCGTAATCCCACACACTGGCCATGCCGGCCGGCCCTGCGGAAACCTCTACGTGCCCGTCTGGAAG
CTCGTAGCGGATCACCTCGCCAGCTCGTCGGTCACGCTTCGACAGACGGAAAACGGCCACGTCCATGATG
CTGCGACTATCGCGGGTGCCCACGTCATAGAGCATCGGAACGAAAAAATCTGGTTGCTCGTCGCCCTTGG
GCGGCTTCCTAATCGACGACGCACCGGCTGCCGGCGGTTGCCGGGATTCTTTGCGGATTCGATCAGCGGC
CGCTTGCCACGATTCACCGGGGCGTGCTTCTGCCTCGATGCGTTGCCGCTGGGCGGCCTGCGCGGCCTTC
AACTTCTCCACCAGGTCATCACCCAGCGCCGCGCCGATTTGTACCGGGCCGGATGGTTTGCGACCGCTCA
CGCCGATTCCTCGGGCTTGGGGGTTCCAGTGCCATTGCAGGGCCGGCAGACAACCCAGCCGCTTACGCCT
GGCCAACCGCCCGTTCCTCCACACATGGGGCATTCCACGGCGTCGGTGCCTGGTTGTTCTTGATTTTCCA
TGCCGCCTCCTTTAGCCGCTAAAATTCATCTACTCATTTATTCATTTGCTCATTTACTCTGGTAGCTGCG
CGATGTATTCAGATAGCAGCTCGGTAATGGTCTTGCCTTGGCGTACCGCGTACATCTTCAGCTTGGTGTG
ATCCTCCGCCGGCAACTGAAAGTTGACCCGCTTCATGGCTGGCGTGTCTGCCAGGCTGGCCAACGTTGCA
GCCTTGCTGCTGCGTGCGCTCGGACGGCCGGCACTTAGCGTGTTTGTGCTTTTGCTCATTTTCTCTTTAC
CTCATTAACTCAAATGAGTTTTGATTTAATTTCAGCGGCCAGCGCCTGGACCTCGCGGGCAGCGTCGCCC
TCGGGTTCTGATTCAAGAACGGTTGTGCCGGCGGCGGCAGTGCCTGGGTAGCTCACGCGCTGCGTGATAC
GGGACTCAAGAATGGGCAGCTCGTACCCGGCCAGCGCCTCGGCAACCTCACCGCCGATGCGCGTGCCTTT
GATCGCCCGCGACACGACAAAGGCCGCTTGTAGCCTTCCATCCGTGACCTCAATGCGCTGCTTAACCAGC
TCCACCAGGTCGGCGGTGGCCCATATGTCGTAAGGGCTTGGCTGCACCGGAATCAGCACGAAGTCGGCTG
CCTTGATCGCGGACACAGCCAAGTCCGCCGCCTGGGGCGCTCCGTCGATCACTACGAAGTCGCGCCGGCC
GATGGCCTTCACGTCGCGGTCAATCGTCGGGCGGTCGATGCCGACAACGGTTAGCGGTTGATCTTCCCGC
ACGGCCGCCCAATCGCGGGCACTGCCCTGGGGATCGGAATCGACTAACAGAACATCGGCCCCGGCGAGTT
GCAGGGCGCGGGCTAGATGGGTTGCGATGGTCGTCTTGCCTGACCCGCCTTTCTGGTTAAGTACAGCGAT
AACCTTCATGCGTTCCCCTTGCGTATTTGTTTATTTACTCATCGCATCATATACGCAGCGACCGCATGAC
GCAAGCTGTTTTACTCAAATACACATCACCTTTTTAGACGGCGGCGCTCGGTTTCTTCAGCGGCCAAGCT
GGCCGGCCAGGCCGCCAGCTTGGCATCAGACAAACCGGCCAGGATTTCATGCAGCCGCACGGCTGATGGG
CTGCCTGTATCGAGTGGTGATTTTGTGCCGAGCTGCCGGTCGGGGAGCTGTTGGCTGGCTGGTGGCAGGA
TATATTGTGGTGTAAACAAATTGACGCTTAGACAACTTAATAACACATTGCGGACGTTTTTAATGTACTG
GGGTGGATTACGGAAGACAATACGGCGGAGATTAGCCTTTTCAATTTCAGAAAGAATGCTAACCCACAGA
TGGTTAGAGAGGCTTACGCAGCACGACTCATCAAGACGATCTACCCGAGCAATAATCTCCAGGAAATCAA
ATACCTTCCCAAGAAGGTTAAAGATGCAGTCAAAAGATTCAGGACTAACTGCATCAAGAACACAGAGAAA
GATATATTTCTCAAGATCAGAAGTACTATTCCAGTATGGACGATTCAAGGCTTGCTTCACAAACCAAGGC
AAGTAATAGAGATTGGAGTCTCTAAAAAGGTAGTTCCCACTGAATCAAAGGCCATGGAGTCAAAGATTCA
AATAGAGGACCTAACAGAACTCGCCGTAAAGACTGGCGAACAGTTCATACAGAGTCTCTTACGACTCAAT
GACAAGAAGAAAATCTTCGTCAACATGGTGGAGCACGACACACTTGTCTACTCCAAAAATATCAAAGATA
CAGTCTCAGAAGAGCAAAGGGCAATTGAGACTTTTCAACAAAGGGTAATATCCGGAAACCTCCTCGGATT
CCATTGCCCAGCTATCTGTCACTTTATTGTGAAGATAGTGGAAAAGGAAGGTGGCTCCTACAAATGCCAT
CATTGCGATAAAGGAAAGGCCATCGTTGAAGATGCCTCTGCCGACAGTGGTCCCAAAGATGGACCCCCAC
CCACGAGGAGCATCGTGGAAAAAGAACACGTTCCAACCACGACTTCAAAGCAAGTGGATTGATGTGATAT
CTCCACTGACGTAAGGGATGACGCACAATCCCACTATCCTTCGCAAGACCCTTCCTCTATATAAGGAAGT
TCATTTCATTTGGAGAGAACACGCACCATGAGTACAGCCACTTTCGTAGAGATTATTCTTGCTATCATCT
TGCCTCCTCTCGGCGTCTTTCTCAAATTTGGTTGCAAGGTTGAGTTTTGGATATGTTTGATTTTGACGCT
GTTTGGTTATCTTCCCGGAATCCTTTACGCTCTTTATATCATCACCAAGATGTACCCGTATGATGTTCCG
GATTACGCTGGCTATCCCTACGACGTGCCCGACTATGCCGGGTACCCCTATGACGTCCCAGACTACGCAG
CTAGCAAAGACAATACTGTGCCTCTGAAGCTGATCGCTCTCCTGGCTAATGGCGAGTTCCATAGTGGCGA
ACAGCTGGGAGAAACCCTGGGCATGTCCAGGGCCGCTATCAACAAGCACATTCAGACTCTGCGCGACTGG
GGCGTGGACGTGTTCACCGTGCCCGGAAAGGGCTACTCTCTGCCCGAGCCTATCCCGCTGCTGAACGCTA
AACAGATTCTGGGACAGCTGGACGGCGGGAGCGTGGCAGTCCTGCCTGTGGTCGACTCCACCAATCAGTA
CCTGCTGGATCGAATCGGCGAGCTGAAGAGTGGGGATGCTTGCATTGCAGAATATCAGCAGGCAGGGAGA
GGAAGCAGAGGGAGGAAATGGTTCTCTCCTTTTGGAGCTAACCTGTACCTGAGTATGTTTTGGCGCCTGA
AGCGGGGACCAGCAGCAATCGGCCTGGGCCCGGTCATCGGAATTGTCATGGCAGAAGCGCTGCGAAAGCT
GGGAGCAGACAAGGTGCGAGTCAAATGGCCCAATGACCTGTATCTGCAGGATAGAAAGCTGGCAGGCATC
CTGGTGGAGCTGGCCGGAATAACAGGCGATGCTGCACAGATCGTCATTGGCGCCGGGATTAACGTGGCTA
TGAGGCGCGTGGAGGAAAGCGTGGTCAATCAGGGCTGGATCACACTGCAGGAAGCAGGGATTAACCTGGA
CAGGAATACTCTGGCCGCTACGCTGATCCGAGAGCTGCGGGCAGCCCTGGAACTGTTCGAGCAGGAAGGC
CTGGCTCCATATCTGCCACGGTGGGAGAAGCTGGATAACTTCATCAATAGACCCGTGAAGCTGATCATTG
GGGACAAAGAGATTTTCGGGATTAGCCGGGGGATTGATAAACAGGGAGCCCTGCTGCTGGAACAGGACGG
AGTTATCAAACCCTGGATGGGCGGAGAAATCAGTCTGCGGTCTGCCGAAAAGTAGAAGGGCTAAGACCTA
AGCTAGCCTAGAATCGATCGTTCAAACATTTGGCAATAAAGTTTCTTAAGATTGAATCCTGTTGCCGGTC
TTGCGATGATTATCATATAATTTCTGTTGAATTACGTTAAGCATGTAATAATTAACATGTAATGCATGAC
GTTATTTATGAGATGGGTTTTTATGATTAGAGTCCCGCAATTATACATTTAATACGCGATAGAAAACAAA
ATATAGCGCGCAAACTAGGATAAATTATCGCGCGCGGTGTCATCTATGTTACTAGATCTGAGTGACCTAA
GCTAGCCTAGTGTCGGGCTTGTCTTCTCTGGTTTAAACTATCAGTGTTTGACAGGATATATTGGCGGGTA
AACCTAAGAGAAAAGAGCGTTTATTAGAATAATCGGATATTTAAAAGGGCGTGAAAAGGTTTATCCGTTC
GTCCATTTGTATGTGCCAACCACAGGAACCGTAAAAAGGCCGCGTTGCTGGCGTTTTTCCATAGGCTCCG
CCCCCCTGACGAGCATCACAAAAATCGACGCTCAAGTCAGAGGTGGCGAAACCCGACAGGACTATAAAGA
TACCAGGCGTTTCCCCCTGGAAGCTCCCTCGTGCGCTCTCCTGTTCCGACCCTGCCGCTTACCGGATACC
TGTCCGCCTTTCTCCCTTCGGGAAGCGTGGCGCTTTCTCATAGCTCACGCTGTAGGTATCTCAGTTCGGT
GTAGGTCGTTCGCTCCAAGCTGGGCTGTGTGCACGAACCCCCCGTTCAGCCCGACCGCTGCGCCTTATCC
GGTAACTATCGTCTTGAGTCCAACCCGGTAAGACACGACTTATCGCCACTGGCAGCAGCCACTGGTAACA
GGATTAGCAGAGCGAGGTATGTAGGCGGTGCTACAGAGTTCTTGAAGTGGTGGCCTAACTACGGCTACAC
TAGAAGGACAGTATTTGGTATCTGCGCTCTGCTGAAGCCAGTTACCTTCGGAAAAAGAGTTGGTAGCTCT
TGATCCGGCAAACAAACCACCGCTGGTAGCGGTGGTTTTTTTGTTTGCAAGCAGCAGATTACGCGCAGAA
AAAAAGGATCTCAAGAAGATCCTTTGATCTTTTCTACGGGGTCTGACGCTCAGTGGAAC
Features (pLannotate 1.2.2; 14 found; start..end, strand, type, name):
    184..207     +  promoter       Pc promoter (fragment): intI1 (promoter lies within the coding sequence); class 1 integron promoter
    383..439     +  CDS            GmR (fragment): gentamycin acetyltransferase; aacC1; confers resistance to gentamycin
    450..1237    +  CDS            SmR (fragment): aminoglycoside adenylyltransferase (Murphy, 1985); aadA; confers resistance to spectinomycin and streptomycin
   1482..1542    -  rep_origin     oriV (fragment): incP origin of replication
   1748..1942    -  rep_origin     pVS1 oriV: origin of replication for the Pseudomonas plasmid pVS1 (Heeb et al., 2000)
   2008..3081    -  CDS            pVS1 RepA: replication protein from the Pseudomonas plasmid pVS1 (Heeb et al., 2000)
   3510..4139    -  CDS            pVS1 StaA: stability protein from the Pseudomonas plasmid pVS1 (Heeb et al., 2000)
   4403..4427    +  misc_feature   LB T-DNA repeat: left border repeat from nopaline C58 T-DNA
   4996..5337    +  promoter       CaMV 35S promoter: strong constitutive promoter from cauliflower mosaic virus
   5348..5509    +  CDS            RCI2B: RCI2B_ARATH - Also known as LTI6B. Experimental evidence at transcript level: Swiss-Prot protein existence level 2. From Arabidopsis thaliana (Mouse-ear cress).
   5606..6562    +  CDS            TurboID: mutant of the E. coli biotin ligase BioID engineered for improved catalytic efficiency (Branon et al., 2018)
   6596..6848    +  terminator     NOS terminator: nopaline synthase terminator and poly(A) signal
   6909..6933    +  misc_feature   RB T-DNA repeat: right border repeat from nopaline C58 T-DNA
   7056..7644    -  rep_origin     ori: high-copy-number ColE1/pMB1/pBR322/pUC origin of replication
