[The description below was written by a language model from this plasmid's Addgene catalogue record and pLannotate feature annotations shown in this document.]
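Description:
pGG-PM-TurboID is a 7.7 kb plant expression binary vector built on the Golden Gate LII alpha F1-2 backbone and intended for transient expression in planta, with the associated toolbox aimed at Nicotiana benthamiana. It carries two replication systems. A high-copy ColE1/pUC-type origin supports propagation in E. coli. The pVS1 origin, together with its RepA replication protein and StaA stability protein, is the module commonly used to maintain binary vectors in Agrobacterium. Bacterial selection is by spectinomycin through an aadA aminoglycoside adenylyltransferase gene. The short fragments of a gentamicin resistance gene, a class 1 integron promoter and an incP oriV in the annotation appear to be backbone remnants rather than functional parts.

The payload lies between the nopaline-type left and right T-DNA border repeats, which define the segment transferred into plant cells. Within it, the strong constitutive CaMV 35S promoter drives a single fusion protein, and the nopaline synthase terminator supplies the polyadenylation signal. The fusion begins with the small Arabidopsis membrane protein LTI6B (RCI2B, AT3G05890), which serves as the plasma membrane targeting peptide. This is followed by a 3xHA epitope tag, which the record lists but the feature table does not annotate; it presumably sits in the gap between the two coding features. The final part is TurboID, the engineered high-activity variant of the E. coli biotin ligase BirA. No plant selectable marker is annotated within the T-DNA, which fits transient use.

Anchoring TurboID at the plasma membrane allows biotinylation of nearby proteins there. The construct is therefore suited to proximity labeling assays, for example as a compartment-specific labeling tool or a localization-matched control.
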