Addgene plasmid #209395: pGG-PM-TurboID
Purpose: Transiently expressing TurboID fused with a plasma menbrane targeting peptide in planta
Depositing lab: Rosa Lozano-Durán. Depositing organization: Center for Plant Molecular Biology (ZMBP). Publication: The Ti-TAN plasmid toolbox for TurboID-based proximity labeling assays in Nicotiana benthamiana. Tan H, Zhou Y, Dinius E, Lozano-Duran R. J Integr Plant Biol. 2024 Jan 31. doi: 10.1111/jipb.13610. PubMed 38294100.
Backbone
  Vector backbone: LII alpha F1-2
  Backbone manufacturer: Parniske lab
  Vector type: Plant Expression
Growth in bacteria
  Bacterial resistance: Spectinomycin, 50 μg/mL
  Growth temperature: 37°C
  Growth strain: DH5alpha
  Copy number: High Copy
Gene/Insert
  Gene/Insert name: PM-3XHA-TurbOID
  Species: (TurboID) BirA from E. coli. PM is fom LTI6B (AT3G05890).
  Promoter: Cauliflower mosaic virus (CaMV) 35S promoter
  Cloning method: Unknown
  Sequencing primers: 5′ 35S promoter; 3′ ACCGCGCGCGATAATTTAT
Terms and licenses: Academic/Nonprofit Terms; Industry Terms: Not Available to Industry
Depositor comments: 3XHA-TurboID sequence was amplified from 3xHA-TurboID-NLS_pCDNA3 (Addgene#107171).
How to cite: pGG-PM-TurboID was a gift from Rosa Lozano-Durán (Addgene plasmid # 209395 ; http://n2t.net/addgene:209395 ; RRID:Addgene_209395)
